Addgene plasmid #194141: pLenti6MQBI163 GLUT5
Purpose: Expresses GLUT5 protein in mammalian cells
Depositing lab: Jun Liu. Depositing organization: Johns Hopkins University and School of Medicine.
Backbone
  Vector backbone: pLenti6MQBI163
  Vector type: Mammalian Expression, Lentiviral
Growth in bacteria
  Bacterial resistance: Ampicillin, 100 μg/mL
  Growth temperature: 30°C
  Growth strain: NEB Stable
  Copy number: High Copy
Gene/Insert
  Gene/Insert name: SLC2A5
  Species: H. sapiens (human)
  Entrez Gene: SLC2A5 (a.k.a. GLUT-5, GLUT5)
  Cloning method: Restriction Enzyme; 5′ cloning site unknown (unknown if destroyed); 3′ cloning site unknown (unknown if destroyed)
  Sequencing primers: 5′ unknown
Terms and licenses: Academic/Nonprofit Terms; Industry Terms: Not Available to Industry
How to cite: pLenti6MQBI163 GLUT5 was a gift from Jun Liu (Addgene plasmid # 194141 ; http://n2t.net/addgene:194141 ; RRID:Addgene_194141)
