[The description below was written by a language model from this plasmid's Addgene catalogue record and pLannotate feature annotations shown in this document.]
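Description:
pLenti6MQBI163 GLUT5 is a third-generation-style, self-inactivating HIV-1 lentiviral transfer plasmid of about 8.6 kb for expressing the human fructose transporter GLUT5 (SLC2A5) in mammalian cells. It is maintained in E. coli through a high-copy ColE1/pUC origin with ampicillin selection from the β-lactamase gene. An f1 origin and remnants of a pBluescript-type backbone (lac promoter/operator, lacZα fragment, T3 and T7 promoters) are also annotated. The record specifies a recombination-deficient growth strain, which is common for plasmids carrying repeated LTR sequences.

The viral portion begins with an RSV promoter fused to a truncated 5′ LTR, an arrangement that drives Tat-independent transcription of the genomic RNA in packaging cells. This is followed by the Ψ packaging signal with a partial gag sequence and the Rev response element for Rev-dependent nuclear export. It ends in a ΔU3 3′ LTR, which inactivates LTR promoter activity after integration, followed by an SV40 polyadenylation signal. No cPPT or WPRE is annotated.

Between the LTRs, the CMV enhancer/promoter drives the SLC2A5 coding sequence. The QBI SP163 element, a translational enhancer derived from the mouse VEGF 5′ UTR, sits in the leader upstream of the open reading frame to boost protein output. No epitope tag or reporter is annotated on the insert. A downstream SV40 promoter/EM7 promoter cassette expresses blasticidin S deaminase, allowing blasticidin selection of transduced or transfected cells.

The construct is suited to producing lentiviral particles, with packaging and envelope functions supplied in trans, for stable GLUT5 overexpression. The record does not state the cloning sites used.
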