Features (pLannotate 1.2.2; 29 found; start..end, strand, type, name):
     12..32      -  misc_feature   MCS (fragment): pBluescript multiple cloning site
     42..345     +  enhancer       CMV enhancer: human cytomegalovirus immediate early enhancer
    346..549     +  promoter       CMV promoter: human cytomegalovirus (CMV) immediate early promoter
    626..788     +  misc_feature   QBI SP163: strong translational enhancer derived from the 5' UTR of the mouse VEGF gene
    834..2336    +  CDS            SLC2A5: GTR5_HUMAN - Also known as GLUT5 From Homo sapiens (Human).
   2396..2725    +  promoter       SV40 promoter: SV40 enhancer and early promoter
   2773..2820    +  promoter       EM7 promoter: synthetic bacterial promoter&nbsp
   2839..3237    +  CDS            BSD: blasticidin S deaminase; Aspergillus terreus BSD; confers resistance to blasticidin
   3254..3322    +  CDS            nef (fragment): NEF_HV1Z2 - Experimental evidence at protein level: Swiss-Prot protein existence level 1. Extracellular Nef protein targets CD4(+) T-lymphocytes for apoptosis by interacting with CXCR4 surface receptors. From Human immunodeficiency virus type 1 group M subtype D (isolate Z2/CDC-Z34) (HIV-1).
   3324..3557    +  LTR            3' LTR (ΔU3): self-inactivating 3' long terminal repeat (LTR) from HIV-1
   3629..3750    +  polyA_signal   SV40 poly(A) signal: SV40 polyadenylation signal
   3790..3925    +  rep_origin     SV40 ori: SV40 origin of replication
   3946..3964    -  promoter       T7 promoter: promoter for bacteriophage T7 RNA polymerase
   3972..4127    +  CDS            lacZα (fragment): LacZα fragment of β-galactosidase; lacZ fragment
   4132..4560    +  rep_origin     f1 ori (sequence partly withheld): f1 bacteriophage origin of replication; arrow indicates direction of (+) strand synthesis
   4613..4717    +  promoter       AmpR promoter: bla
   4718..5578    +  CDS            AmpR: β-lactamase; bla; confers resistance to ampicillin, carbenicillin, and related antibiotics
   5749..6337    +  rep_origin     ori: high-copy-number ColE1/pMB1/pBR322/pUC origin of replication
   6520..6612    +  CDS            lacI (fragment): lac repressor; lacI; The lac repressor binds to the lac operator to inhibit transcription in E. coli. This inhibition can be relieved by adding lactose or isopropyl-β-D-thiogalactopyranoside (IPTG).
   6625..6646    +  protein_bind   CAP binding site: CAP binding activates transcription in the presence of cAMP. E. coli catabolite activator protein
   6661..6691    +  promoter       lac promoter: promoter for the E. coli lac operon
   6699..6715    +  protein_bind   lac operator: The lac repressor binds to the lac operator to inhibit transcription in E. coli. This inhibition can be relieved by adding lactose or isopropyl-β-D-thiogalactopyranoside (IPTG). lac repressor encoded by lacI
   6760..6778    +  promoter       T3 promoter: promoter for bacteriophage T3 RNA polymerase
   6806..7032    +  promoter       RSV promoter: Rous sarcoma virus enhancer/promoter
   7033..7213    +  LTR            5' LTR (truncated): truncated 5' long terminal repeat (LTR) from HIV-1
   7260..7385    +  misc_feature   HIV-1 Ψ: packaging signal of human immunodeficiency virus type 1
   7369..7732    +  CDS            HIV-1 gag (fragment): gag protein from human immunodeficiency virus 1; gag
   7878..8111    +  misc_feature   RRE: The Rev response element (RRE) of HIV-1 allows for Rev-dependent mRNA export from the nucleus to the cytoplasm.
   8488..11      +  CDS            Rev (fragment) (across the origin): human immunodeficiency virus 1 (HIV-1) Rev protein; rev; enhances nuclear export of unspliced and incompletely spliced viral mRNAs
>Addgene plasmid #194141 | pLenti6MQBI163 GLUT5 | addgene full sequence | sequence record 380744 | Addgene NGS Result
GTGAACGGATCTCGACGGTATCGATAAGCTTGGGAGTTCCGCGTTACATAACTTACGGTAAATGGCCCGC
CTGGCTGACCGCCCAACGACCCCCGCCCATTGACGTCAATAATGACGTATGTTCCCATAGTAACGCCAAT
AGGGACTTTCCATTGACGTCAATGGGTGGAGTATTTACGGTAAACTGCCCACTTGGCAGTACATCAAGTG
TATCATATGCCAAGTACGCCCCCTATTGACGTCAATGACGGTAAATGGCCCGCCTGGCATTATGCCCAGT
ACATGACCTTATGGGACTTTCCTACTTGGCAGTACATCTACGTATTAGTCATCGCTATTACCATGGTGAT
GCGGTTTTGGCAGTACATCAATGGGCGTGGATAGCGGTTTGACTCACGGGGATTTCCAAGTCTCCACCCC
ATTGACGTCAATGGGAGTTTGTTTTGGCACCAAAATCAACGGGACTTTCCAAAATGTCGTAACAACTCCG
CCCCATTGACGCAAATGGGCGGTAGGCGTGTACGGTGGGAGGTCTATATAAGCAGAGCTCGTTTAGTGAA
CCGTCAGATCGCCTGGAGACGCCATCCACGCTGTTTTGACCTCCATAGAAGACACCGACTCTAGTAGCGC
AGAGGCTTGGGGCAGCCGAGCGGCAGCCAGGCCCCGGCCCGGGCCTCGGTTCCAGAAGGGAGAGGAGCCC
GCCAAGGCGCGCAAGAGAGCGGGCTGCCTCGCAGTCCGAGCCGGAGAGGGAGCGCGAGCCGCGCCGGCCC
CGGACGGCCTCCGAAACCATGGATTACAAAGACGATGACGACAAGGAATTCTGCAGATATCCAATGGAGC
AACAGGATCAGAGCATGAAGGAAGGGAGGCTGACGCTTGTGCTTGCCCTGGCAACCCTGATAGCTGCCTT
TGGGTCATCCTTCCAGTATGGGTACAACGTGGCTGCTGTCAACTCCCCAGCACTGCTCATGCAACAATTT
TACAATGAGACTTACTATGGTAGGACCGGTGAATTCATGGAAGACTTCCCCTTGACGTTGCTGTGGTCTG
TAACCGTGTCCATGTTTCCATTTGGAGGGTTTATCGGATCCCTCCTGGTCGGCCCCTTGGTGAATAAATT
TGGCAGAAAAGGGGCCTTGCTGTTCAACAACATATTTTCTATCGTGCCTGCGATCTTAATGGGATGCAGC
AGAGTCGCCACATCATTTGAGCTTATCATTATTTCCAGACTTTTGGTGGGAATATGTGCAGGTGTATCTT
CCAACGTGGTCCCCATGTACTTAGGGGAGCTGGCCCCTAAAAACCTGCGGGGGGCTCTCGGGGTGGTGCC
CCAGCTCTTCATCACTGTTGGCATCCTTGTGGCCCAGATCTTTGGTCTTCGGAATCTCCTTGCAAACGTA
GATGGCTGGCCGATCCTGCTGGGGCTGACCGGGGTCCCCGCGGCGCTGCAGCTCCTTCTGCTGCCCTTCT
TCCCCGAGAGCCCCAGGTACCTGCTGATTCAGAAGAAAGACGAAGCGGCCGCCAAGAAAGCCCTACAGAC
GCTGCGCGGCTGGGACTCTGTGGACAGGGAGGTGGCCGAGATCCGGCAGGAGGATGAGGCAGAGAAGGCC
GCGGGCTTCATCTCCGTGCTGAAGCTGTTCCGGATGCGCTCGCTGCGCTGGCAGCTGCTGTCCATCATCG
TCCTCATGGGCGGCCAGCAGCTGTCGGGCGTCAACGCTATCTACTACTACGCGGACCAGATCTACCTGAG
CGCCGGCGTGCCGGAGGAGCACGTGCAGTACGTGACGGCCGGCACCGGGGCCGTGAACGTGGTCATGACC
TTCTGCGCCGTGTTCGTGGTGGAGCTCCTGGGTCGGAGGCTGCTGCTGCTGCTGGGCTTCTCCATCTGCC
TCATAGCCTGCTGCGTGCTCACTGCAGCTCTGGCACTGCAGGACACAGTGTCCTGGATGCCATACATCAG
CATCGTCTGTGTCATCTCCTACGTCATAGGACATGCCCTCGGGCCCAGTCCCATACCCGCGCTGCTCATC
ACTGAGATCTTCCTGCAGTCCTCTCGGCCATCTGCCTTCATGGTGGGGGGCAGTGTGCACTGGCTCTCCA
ACTTCACCGTGGGCTTGATCTTCCCGTTCATCCAGGAGGGCCTCGGCCCGTACAGCTTCATTGTCTTCGC
CGTGATCTGCCTCCTCACCACCATCTACATCTTCTTGATTGTCCCGGAGACCAAGGCCAAGACGTTCATA
GAGATCAACCAGATTTTCACCAAGATGAATAAGGTGTCTGAAGTGTACCCGGAAAAGGAGGAACTGAAAG
AGCTTCCACCTGTCACTTCGGAACAGTGACTCGAGTCTAGAGGGCCCACCGGTTAGTAATGAGTTTGGAA
TTAATTCTGTGGAATGTGTGTCAGTTAGGGTGTGGAAAGTCCCCAGGCTCCCCAGCAGGCAGAAGTATGC
AAAGCATGCATCTCAATTAGTCAGCAACCAGGTGTGGAAAGTCCCCAGGCTCCCCAGCAGGCAGAAGTAT
GCAAAGCATGCATCTCAATTAGTCAGCAACCATAGTCCCGCCCCTAACTCCGCCCATCCCGCCCCTAACT
CCGCCCAGTTCCGCCCATTCTCCGCCCCATGGCTGACTAATTTTTTTTATTTATGCAGAGGCCGAGGCCG
CCTCTGCCTCTGAGCTATTCCAGAAGTAGTGAGGAGGCTTTTTTGGAGGCCTAGGCTTTTGCAAAAAGCT
CCCGGGAGCTTGTATATCCATTTTCGGATCTGATCAGCACGTGTTGACAATTAATCATCGGCATAGTATA
TCGGCATAGTATAATACGACAAGGTGAGGAACTAAACCATGGCCAAGCCTTTGTCTCAAGAAGAATCCAC
CCTCATTGAAAGAGCAACGGCTACAATCAACAGCATCCCCATCTCTGAAGACTACAGCGTCGCCAGCGCA
GCTCTCTCTAGCGACGGCCGCATCTTCACTGGTGTCAATGTATATCATTTTACTGGGGGACCTTGTGCAG
AACTCGTGGTGCTGGGCACTGCTGCTGCTGCGGCAGCTGGCAACCTGACTTGTATCGTCGCGATCGGAAA
TGAGAACAGGGGCATCTTGAGCCCCTGCGGACGGTGCCGACAGGTGCTTCTCGATCTGCATCCTGGGATC
AAAGCCATAGTGAAGGACAGTGATGGACAGCCGACGGCAGTTGGGATTCGTGAATTGCTGCCCTCTGGTT
ATGTGTGGGAGGGCTAAGCACAATTCGAGCTCGGTACCTTTAAGACCAATGACTTACAAGGCAGCTGTAG
ATCTTAGCCACTTTTTAAAAGAAAAGGGGGGACTGGAAGGGCTAATTCACTCCCAACGAAGACAAGATCT
GCTTTTTGCTTGTACTGGGTCTCTCTGGTTAGACCAGATCTGAGCCTGGGAGCTCTCTGGCTAACTAGGG
AACCCACTGCTTAAGCCTCAATAAAGCTTGCCTTGAGTGCTTCAAGTAGTGTGTGCCCGTCTGTTGTGTG
ACTCTGGTAACTAGAGATCCCTCAGACCCTTTTAGTCAGTGTGGAAAATCTCTAGCAGTAGTAGTTCATG
TCATCTTATTATTCAGTATTTATAACTTGCAAAGAAATGAATATCAGAGAGTGAGAGGAACTTGTTTATT
GCAGCTTATAATGGTTACAAATAAAGCAATAGCATCACAAATTTCACAAATAAAGCATTTTTTTCACTGC
ATTCTAGTTGTGGTTTGTCCAAACTCATCAATGTATCTTATCATGTCTGGCTCTAGCTATCCCGCCCCTA
ACTCCGCCCATCCCGCCCCTAACTCCGCCCAGTTCCGCCCATTCTCCGCCCCATGGCTGACTAATTTTTT
TTATTTATGCAGAGGCCGAGGCCGCCTCGGCCTCTGAGCTATTCCAGAAGTAGTGAGGAGGCTTTTTTGG
AGGCCTAGGGACGTACCCAATTCGCCCTATAGTGAGTCGTATTACGCGCGCTCACTGGCCGTCGTTTTAC
AACGTCGTGACTGGGAAAACCCTGGCGTTACCCAACTTAATCGCCTTGCAGCACATCCCCCTTTCGCCAG
CTGGCGTAATAGCGAAGAGGCCCGCACCGATCGCCCTTCCCAACAGTTGCGCAGCCTGAATGGCGAATGG
G
[124 nt withheld, positions 4132-4255]
C
[91 nt withheld, positions 4257-4347]
A
[49 nt withheld, positions 4349-4397]
CCTTTGACGTTGGAGTCCACGTTCTTT
[37 nt withheld, positions 4425-4461]
ACCCTATCTCGGTCTATTCTTTTGATTTATAAGGGATTTTGCCGATTTCGGCCTATTGGTTAAAAAATGA
GCTGATTTAACAAAAATTTAACGCGAATTTTAACAAAATATTAACGCTTACAATTTAGGTGGCACTTTTC
GGGGAAATGTGCGCGGAACCCCTATTTGTTTATTTTTCTAAATACATTCAAATATGTATCCGCTCATGAG
ACAATAACCCTGATAAATGCTTCAATAATATTGAAAAAGGAAGAGTATGAGTATTCAACATTTCCGTGTC
GCCCTTATTCCCTTTTTTGCGGCATTTTGCCTTCCTGTTTTTGCTCACCCAGAAACGCTGGTGAAAGTAA
AAGATGCTGAAGATCAGTTGGGTGCACGAGTGGGTTACATCGAACTGGATCTCAACAGCGGTAAGATCCT
TGAGAGTTTTCGCCCCGAAGAACGTTTTCCAATGATGAGCACTTTTAAAGTTCTGCTATGTGGCGCGGTA
TTATCCCGTATTGACGCCGGGCAAGAGCAACTCGGTCGCCGCATACACTATTCTCAGAATGACTTGGTTG
AGTACTCACCAGTCACAGAAAAGCATCTTACGGATGGCATGACAGTAAGAGAATTATGCAGTGCTGCCAT
AACCATGAGTGATAACACTGCGGCCAACTTACTTCTGACAACGATCGGAGGACCGAAGGAGCTAACCGCT
TTTTTGCACAACATGGGGGATCATGTAACTCGCCTTGATCGTTGGGAACCGGAGCTGAATGAAGCCATAC
CAAACGACGAGCGTGACACCACGATGCCTGTAGCAATGGCAACAACGTTGCGCAAACTATTAACTGGCGA
ACTACTTACTCTAGCTTCCCGGCAACAATTAATAGACTGGATGGAGGCGGATAAAGTTGCAGGACCACTT
CTGCGCTCGGCCCTTCCGGCTGGCTGGTTTATTGCTGATAAATCTGGAGCCGGTGAGCGTGGGTCTCGCG
GTATCATTGCAGCACTGGGGCCAGATGGTAAGCCCTCCCGTATCGTAGTTATCTACACGACGGGGAGTCA
GGCAACTATGGATGAACGAAATAGACAGATCGCTGAGATAGGTGCCTCACTGATTAAGCATTGGTAACTG
TCAGACCAAGTTTACTCATATATACTTTAGATTGATTTAAAACTTCATTTTTAATTTAAAAGGATCTAGG
TGAAGATCCTTTTTGATAATCTCATGACCAAAATCCCTTAACGTGAGTTTTCGTTCCACTGAGCGTCAGA
CCCCGTAGAAAAGATCAAAGGATCTTCTTGAGATCCTTTTTTTCTGCGCGTAATCTGCTGCTTGCAAACA
AAAAAACCACCGCTACCAGCGGTGGTTTGTTTGCCGGATCAAGAGCTACCAACTCTTTTTCCGAAGGTAA
CTGGCTTCAGCAGAGCGCAGATACCAAATACTGTTCTTCTAGTGTAGCCGTAGTTAGGCCACCACTTCAA
GAACTCTGTAGCACCGCCTACATACCTCGCTCTGCTAATCCTGTTACCAGTGGCTGCTGCCAGTGGCGAT
AAGTCGTGTCTTACCGGGTTGGACTCAAGACGATAGTTACCGGATAAGGCGCAGCGGTCGGGCTGAACGG
GGGGTTCGTGCACACAGCCCAGCTTGGAGCGAACGACCTACACCGAACTGAGATACCTACAGCGTGAGCT
ATGAGAAAGCGCCACGCTTCCCGAAGGGAGAAAGGCGGACAGGTATCCGGTAAGCGGCAGGGTCGGAACA
GGAGAGCGCACGAGGGAGCTTCCAGGGGGAAACGCCTGGTATCTTTATAGTCCTGTCGGGTTTCGCCACC
TCTGACTTGAGCGTCGATTTTTGTGATGCTCGTCAGGGGGGCGGAGCCTATGGAAAAACGCCAGCAACGC
GGCCTTTTTACGGTTCCTGGCCTTTTGCTGGCCTTTTGCTCACATGTTCTTTCCTGCGTTATCCCCTGAT
TCTGTGGATAACCGTATTACCGCCTTTGAGTGAGCTGATACCGCTCGCCGCAGCCGAACGACCGAGCGCA
GCGAGTCAGTGAGCGAGGAAGCGGAAGAGCGCCCAATACGCAAACCGCCTCTCCCCGCGCGTTGGCCGAT
TCATTAATGCAGCTGGCACGACAGGTTTCCCGACTGGAAAGCGGGCAGTGAGCGCAACGCAATTAATGTG
AGTTAGCTCACTCATTAGGCACCCCAGGCTTTACACTTTATGCTTCCGGCTCGTATGTTGTGTGGAATTG
TGAGCGGATAACAATTTCACACAGGAAACAGCTATGACCATGATTACGCCAAGCGCGCAATTAACCCTCA
CTAAAGGGAACAAAAGCTGGAGCTGCAAGCTTAATGTAGTCTTATGCAATACTCTTGTAGTCTTGCAACA
TGGTAACGATGAGTTAGCAACATGCCTTACAAGGAGAGAAAAAGCACCGTGCATGCCGATTGGTGGAAGT
AAGGTGGTACGATCGTGCCTTATTAGGAAGGCAACAGACGGGTCTGACATGGATTGGACGAACCACTGAA
TTGCCGCATTGCAGAGATATTGTATTTAAGTGCCTAGCTCGATACATAAACGGGTCTCTCTGGTTAGACC
AGATCTGAGCCTGGGAGCTCTCTGGCTAACTAGGGAACCCACTGCTTAAGCCTCAATAAAGCTTGCCTTG
AGTGCTTCAAGTAGTGTGTGCCCGTCTGTTGTGTGACTCTGGTAACTAGAGATCCCTCAGACCCTTTTAG
TCAGTGTGGAAAATCTCTAGCAGTGGCGCCCGAACAGGGACTTGAAAGCGAAAGGGAAACCAGAGGAGCT
CTCTCGACGCAGGACTCGGCTTGCTGAAGCGCGCACGGCAAGAGGCGAGGGGCGGCGACTGGTGAGTACG
CCAAAAATTTTGACTAGCGGAGGCTAGAAGGAGAGAGATGGGTGCGAGAGCGTCAGTATTAAGCGGGGGA
GAATTAGATCGCGATGGGAAAAAATTCGGTTAAGGCCAGGGGGAAAGAAAAAATATAAATTAAAACATAT
AGTATGGGCAAGCAGGGAGCTAGAACGATTCGCAGTTAATCCTGGCCTGTTAGAAACATCAGAAGGCTGT
AGACAAATACTGGGACAGCTACAACCATCCCTTCAGACAGGATCAGAAGAACTTAGATCATTATATAATA
CAGTAGCAACCCTCTATTGTGTGCATCAAAGGATAGAGATAAAAGACACCAAGGAAGCTTTAGACAAGAT
AGAGGAAGAGCAAAACAAAAGTAAGACCACCGCACAGCAAGCGGCCGCTGATCTTCAGACCTGGAGGAGG
AGATATGAGGGACAATTGGAGAAGTGAATTATATAAATATAAAGTAGTAAAAATTGAACCATTAGGAGTA
GCACCCACCAAGGCAAAGAGAAGAGTGGTGCAGAGAGAAAAAAGAGCAGTGGGAATAGGAGCTTTGTTCC
TTGGGTTCTTGGGAGCAGCAGGAAGCACTATGGGCGCAGCGTCAATGACGCTGACGGTACAGGCCAGACA
ATTATTGTCTGGTATAGTGCAGCAGCAGAACAATTTGCTGAGGGCTATTGAGGCGCAACAGCATCTGTTG
CAACTCACAGTCTGGGGCATCAAGCAGCTCCAGGCAAGAATCCTGGCTGTGGAAAGATACCTAAAGGATC
AACAGCTCCTGGGGATTTGGGGTTGCTCTGGAAAACTCATTTGCACCACTGCTGTGCCTTGGAATGCTAG
TTGGAGTAATAAATCTCTGGAACAGATTTGGAATCACACGACCTGGATGGAGTGGGACAGAGAAATTAAC
AATTACACAAGCTTAATACACTCCTTAATTGAAGAATCGCAAAACCAGCAAGAAAAGAATGAACAAGAAT
TATTGGAATTAGATAAATGGGCAAGTTTGTGGAATTGGTTTAACATAACAAATTGGCTGTGGTATATAAA
ATTATTCATAATGATAGTAGGAGGCTTGGTAGGTTTAAGAATAGTTTTTGCTGTACTTTCTATAGTGAAT
AGAGTTAGGCAGGGATATTCACCATTATCGTTTCAGACCCACCTCCCAACCCCGAGGGGACCCGACAGGC
CCGAAGGAATAGAAGAAGAAGGTGGAGAGAGAGACAGAGACAGATCCATTCGATTA
